>Addgene plasmid #59923 | pCAG-B19M | depositor full sequence | sequence record 94982 | pCAG-B19M sequence 5404 bps
GTCGACATTGATTATTGACTAGTTATTAATAGTAATCAATTACGGGGTCATTAGTTCATAGCCCATATAT
GGAGTTCCGCGTTACATAACTTACGGTAAATGGCCCGCCTGGCTGACCGCCCAACGACCCCCGCCCATTG
ACGTCAATAATGACGTATGTTCCCATAGTAACGCCAATAGGGACTTTCCATTGACGTCAATGGGTGGACT
ATTTACGGTAAACTGCCCACTTGGCAGTACATCAAGTGTATCATATGCCAAGTACGCCCCCTATTGACGT
CAATGACGGTAAATGGCCCGCCTGGCATTATGCCCAGTACATGACCTTATGGGACTTTCCTACTTGGCAG
TACATCTACGTATTAGTCATCGCTATTACCATGGGTCGAGGTGAGCCCCACGTTCTGCTTCACTCTCCCC
ATCTCCCCCCCCTCCCCACCCCCAATTTTGTATTTATTTATTTTTTAATTATTTTGTGCAGCGATGGGGG
CGGGGGGGGGGGGGGCGCGCGCCAGGCGGGGCGGGGCGGGGCGAGGGGCGGGGCGGGGCGAGGCGGAGAG
GTGCGGCGGCAGCCAATCAGAGCGGCGCGCTCCGAAAGTTTCCTTTTATGGCGAGGCGGCGGCGGCGGCG
GCCCTATAAAAAGCGAAGCGCGCGGCGGGCGGGAGTCGCTGCGTTGCCTTCGCCCCGTGCCCCGCTCCGC
GCCGCCTCGCGCCGCCCGCCCCGGCTCTGACTGACCGCGTTACTCCCACAGGTGAGCGGGCGGGACGGCC
CTTCTCCTCCGGGCTGTAATTAGCGCTTGGTTTAATGACGGCTCGTTTCTTTTCTGTGGCTGCGTGAAAG
CCTTAAAGGGCTCCGGGAGGGCCCTTTGTGCGGGGGGGAGCGGCTCGGGGGGTGCGTGCGTGTGTGTGTG
CGTGGGGAGCGCCGCGTGCGGCCCGCGCTGCCCGGCGGCTGTGAGCGCTGCGGGCGCGGCGCGGGGCTTT
GTGCGCTCCGCGTGTGCGCGAGGGGAGCGCGGCCGGGGGCGGTGCCCCGCGGTGCGGGGGGGCTGCGAGG
GGAACAAAGGCTGCGTGCGGGGTGTGTGCGTGGGGGGGTGAGCAGGGGGTGTGGGCGCGGCGGTCGGGCT
GTAACCCCCCCCTGCACCCCCCTCCCCGAGTTGCTGAGCACGGCCCGGCTTCGGGTGCGGGGCTCCGTGC
GGGGCGTGGCGCGGGGCTCGCCGTGCCGGGCGGGGGGTGGCGGCAGGTGGGGGTGCCGGGCGGGGCGGGG
CCGCCTCGGGCCGGGGAGGGCTCGGGGGAGGGGCGCGGCGGCCCCGGAGCGCCGGCGGCTGTCGAGGCGC
GGCGAGCCGCAGCCATTGCCTTTTATGGTAATCGTGCGAGAGGGCGCAGGGACTTCCTTTGTCCCAAATC
TGGCGGAGCCGAAATCTGGGAGGCGCCGCCGCACCCCCTCTAGCGGGCGCGGGCGAAGCGGTGCGGCGCC
GGCAGGAAGGAAATGGGCGGGGAGGGCCTTCGTGCGTCGCCGCGCCGCCGTCCCCTTCTCCATCTCCAGC
CTCGGGGCTGCCGCAGGGGGACGGCTGCCTTCGGGGGGGACGGGGCAGGGCGGGGTTCGGCTTCTGGCGT
GTGACCGGCGGCTCTAGAGCCTCTGCTAACCATGTTCATGCCTTCTTCTTTTTCCTACAGCTCCTGGGCA
ACGTGCTGGTTATTGTGCTGTCTCATCATTTTGGCAAAGAATTCGCCGCCACCATGAACCTCCTACGTAA
GATAGTGAAAAACCGCAGGGACGAGGACACTCAAAAATCCTCTCCCGCGTCAGCCCCTCTGGATGACGAT
GACTTGTGGCTTCCACCCCCTGAATACGTCCCGCTGAAAGAACTTACAGGCAAGAAGAACATGAGGAACT
TTTGTATCAACGGAAGGGTTAAAGTGTGTAGCCCGAATGGTTACTCGTTCAGGATCCTGCGGCACATTCT
GAAATCATTCGACGAGATATATTCTGGGAATCATAGGATGATCGGGTTAGTCAAAGTGGTTATTGGACTG
GCTTTGTCAGGATCTCCAGTCCCTGAGGGCCTGAACTGGGTATACAAATTGAGGAGAACCTTTATCTTCC
AGTGGGCTGATTCCAGGGGCCCTCTTGAAGGGGAGGAGTTGGAATACTCTCAGGAGATCACTTGGGATGA
TGATACTGAGTTCGTCGGATTGCAAATAAGAGTGATTGCAAAACAGTGTCATATCCAGGGCAGAGTCTGG
TGTATCAACATGAACCCGAGAGCATGTCAACTATGGTCTGACATGTCTCTTCAGACACAAAGGTCCGAAG
AGGACAAAGATTCCTCTCTGCTTCTAGAATAAGCGGCCGCACTCCTCAGGTGCAGGCTGCCTATCAGAAG
GTGGTGGCTGGTGTGGCCAATGCCCTGGCTCACAAATACCACTGAGATCTTTTTCCCTCTGCCAAAAATT
ATGGGGACATCATGAAGCCCCTTGAGCATCTGACTTCTGGCTAATAAAGGAAATTTATTTTCATTGCAAT
AGTGTGTTGGAATTTTTTGTGTCTCTCACTCGGAAGGACATATGGGAGGGCAAATCATTTAAAACATCAG
AATGAGTATTTGGTTTAGAGTTTGGCAACATATGCCATATGCTGGCTGCCATGAACAAAGGTGGCTATAA
AGAGGTCATCAGTATATGAAACAGCCCCCTGCTGTCCATTCCTTATTCCATAGAAAAGCCTTGACTTGAG
GTTAGATTTTTTTTATATTTTGTTTTGTGTTATTTTTTTCTTTAACATCCCTAAAATTTTCCTTACATGT
TTTACTAGCCAGATTTTTCCTCCTCTCCTGACTACTCCCAGTCATAGCTGTCCCTCTTCTCTTATGAAGA
TCCCTCGACCTGCAGCCCAAGCTTGGCGTAATCATGGTCATAGCTGTTTCCTGTGTGAAATTGTTATCCG
CTCACAATTCCACACAACATACGAGCCGGAAGCATAAAGTGTAAAGCCTGGGGTGCCTAATGAGTGAGCT
AACTCACATTAATTGCGTTGCGCTCACTGCCCGCTTTCCAGTCGGGAAACCTGTCGTGCCAGCGGATCCG
CATCTCAATTAGTCAGCAACCATAGTCCCGCCCCTAACTCCGCCCATCCCGCCCCTAACTCCGCCCAGTT
CCGCCCATTCTCCGCCCCATGGCTGACTAATTTTTTTTATTTATGCAGAGGCCGAGGCCGCCTCGGCCTC
TGAGCTATTCCAGAAGTAGTGAGGAGGCTTTTTTGGAGGCCTAGGCTTTTGCAAAAAGCTAACTTGTTTA
TTGCAGCTTATAATGGTTACAAATAAAGCAATAGCATCACAAATTTCACAAATAAAGCATTTTTTTCACT
GCATTCTAGTTGTGGTTTGTCCAAACTCATCAATGTATCTTATCATGTCTGGATCCGCTGCATTAATGAA
TCGGCCAACGCGCGGGGAGAGGCGGTTTGCGTATTGGGCGCTCTTCCGCTTCCTCGCTCACTGACTCGCT
GCGCTCGGTCGTTCGGCTGCGGCGAGCGGTATCAGCTCACTCAAAGGCGGTAATACGGTTATCCACAGAA
TCAGGGGATAACGCAGGAAAGAACATGTGAGCAAAAGGCCAGCAAAAGGCCAGGAACCGTAAAAAGGCCG
CGTTGCTGGCGTTTTTCCATAGGCTCCGCCCCCCTGACGAGCATCACAAAAATCGACGCTCAAGTCAGAG
GTGGCGAAACCCGACAGGACTATAAAGATACCAGGCGTTTCCCCCTGGAAGCTCCCTCGTGCGCTCTCCT
GTTCCGACCCTGCCGCTTACCGGATACCTGTCCGCCTTTCTCCCTTCGGGAAGCGTGGCGCTTTCTCAAT
GCTCACGCTGTAGGTATCTCAGTTCGGTGTAGGTCGTTCGCTCCAAGCTGGGCTGTGTGCACGAACCCCC
CGTTCAGCCCGACCGCTGCGCCTTATCCGGTAACTATCGTCTTGAGTCCAACCCGGTAAGACACGACTTA
TCGCCACTGGCAGCAGCCACTGGTAACAGGATTAGCAGAGCGAGGTATGTAGGCGGTGCTACAGAGTTCT
TGAAGTGGTGGCCTAACTACGGCTACACTAGAAGGACAGTATTTGGTATCTGCGCTCTGCTGAAGCCAGT
TACCTTCGGAAAAAGAGTTGGTAGCTCTTGATCCGGCAAACAAACCACCGCTGGTAGCGGTGGTTTTTTT
GTTTGCAAGCAGCAGATTACGCGCAGAAAAAAAGGATCTCAAGAAGATCCTTTGATCTTTTCTACGGGGT
CTGACGCTCAGTGGAACGAAAACTCACGTTAAGGGATTTTGGTCATGAGATTATCAAAAAGGATCTTCAC
CTAGATCCTTTTAAATTAAAAATGAAGTTTTAAATCAATCTAAAGTATATATGAGTAAACTTGGTCTGAC
AGTTACCAATGCTTAATCAGTGAGGCACCTATCTCAGCGATCTGTCTATTTCGTTCATCCATAGTTGCCT
GACTCCCCGTCGTGTAGATAACTACGATACGGGAGGGCTTACCATCTGGCCCCAGTGCTGCAATGATACC
GCGAGACCCACGCTCACCGGCTCCAGATTTATCAGCAATAAACCAGCCAGCCGGAAGGGCCGAGCGCAGA
AGTGGTCCTGCAACTTTATCCGCCTCCATCCAGTCTATTAATTGTTGCCGGGAAGCTAGAGTAAGTAGTT
CGCCAGTTAATAGTTTGCGCAACGTTGTTGCCATTGCTACAGGCATCGTGGTGTCACGCTCGTCGTTTGG
TATGGCTTCATTCAGCTCCGGTTCCCAACGATCAAGGCGAGTTACATGATCCCCCATGTTGTGCAAAAAA
GCGGTTAGCTCCTTCGGTCCTCCGATCGTTGTCAGAAGTAAGTTGGCCGCAGTGTTATCACTCATGGTTA
TGGCAGCACTGCATAATTCTCTTACTGTCATGCCATCCGTAAGATGCTTTTCTGTGACTGGTGAGTACTC
AACCAAGTCATTCTGAGAATAGTGTATGCGGCGACCGAGTTGCTCTTGCCCGGCGTCAATACGGGATAAT
ACCGCGCCACATAGCAGAACTTTAAAAGTGCTCATCATTGGAAAACGTTCTTCGGGGCGAAAACTCTCAA
GGATCTTACCGCTGTTGAGATCCAGTTCGATGTAACCCACTCGTGCACCCAACTGATCTTCAGCATCTTT
TACTTTCACCAGCGTTTCTGGGTGAGCAAAAACAGGAAGGCAAAATGCCGCAAAAAAGGGAATAAGGGCG
ACACGGAAATGTTGAATACTCATACTCTTCCTTTTTCAATATTATTGAAGCATTTATCAGGGTTATTGTC
TCATGAGCGGATACATATTTGAATGTATTTAGAAAAATAAACAAATAGGGGTTCCGCGCACATTTCCCCG
AAAAGTGCCACCTG
Features (pLannotate 1.2.2; 18 found; start..end, strand, type, name):
      4..383     +  enhancer       CMV enhancer: human cytomegalovirus immediate early enhancer
    386..661     +  promoter       chicken β-actin promoter: No description available
    662..1670    +  intron         chimeric intron: chimera between introns from chicken β-actin and rabbit β-globin
   1668..1724    +  CDS            HBB (fragment): HBB_LEPEU - Experimental evidence at protein level: Swiss-Prot protein existence level 1. Involved in oxygen transport from the lung to the various peripheral tissues. From Lepus europaeus (European hare).
   1734..2339    +  CDS            M: MATRX_RABVS - Experimental evidence at protein level: Swiss-Prot protein existence level 1. Plays a major role in assembly, budding and uncoating of virion after membrane fusion (PubMed:33208464). Completely covers the ribonucleoprotein coil and keep it in condensed bullet-shaped form. Inhibits viral transcription and stimulates replication. Plays a major role in early induction of TRAIL-mediated apoptosis in infected neurons (PubMed:12771432, PubMed:9847327). From Rabies virus (strain SAD B19) (RABV).
   2351..2422    +  CDS            HBB (fragment): HBB_PONPY - Experimental evidence at transcript level: Swiss-Prot protein existence level 2. Involved in oxygen transport from the lung to the various peripheral tissues. From Pongo pygmaeus (Bornean orangutan).
   2493..2548    +  polyA_signal   β-globin poly(A) signal: rabbit β-globin polyadenylation signal (Gil and Proudfoot, 1987)
   2931..2947    -  protein_bind   lac operator: The lac repressor binds to the lac operator to inhibit transcription in E. coli. This inhibition can be relieved by adding lactose or isopropyl-β-D-thiogalactopyranoside (IPTG). lac repressor encoded by lacI
   2955..2985    -  promoter       lac promoter: promoter for the E. coli lac operon
   3000..3021    -  protein_bind   CAP binding site: CAP binding activates transcription in the presence of cAMP. E. coli catabolite activator protein
   3034..3073    -  CDS            lacI (fragment): lac repressor; lacI; The lac repressor binds to the lac operator to inhibit transcription in E. coli. This inhibition can be relieved by adding lactose or isopropyl-β-D-thiogalactopyranoside (IPTG).
   3080..3102    +  promoter       SV40 promoter (fragment): SV40 enhancer and early promoter
   3126..3261    +  rep_origin     SV40 ori: SV40 origin of replication
   3281..3415    +  polyA_signal   SV40 poly(A) signal: SV40 polyadenylation signal
   3417..3471    -  CDS            lacI (fragment): lac repressor; lacI; The lac repressor binds to the lac operator to inhibit transcription in E. coli. This inhibition can be relieved by adding lactose or isopropyl-β-D-thiogalactopyranoside (IPTG).
   3654..4242    -  rep_origin     ori: high-copy-number ColE1/pMB1/pBR322/pUC origin of replication
   4413..5273    -  CDS            AmpR: β-lactamase; bla; confers resistance to ampicillin, carbenicillin, and related antibiotics
   5274..5378    -  promoter       AmpR promoter: bla
