[The description below was written by a language model from this plasmid's Addgene catalogue record and pLannotate feature annotations shown in this document.]
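Description:
pCAG-B19M is a mammalian expression plasmid built on the pCAGEN backbone that drives production of the matrix (M) protein of rabies virus strain SAD B19. It is about 5.4 kb in total, with a roughly 0.6 kb insert. It is propagated in E. coli as a high-copy plasmid through a ColE1/pUC-type origin and selected with ampicillin via the β-lactamase gene under its own promoter. The record lists no mammalian selection marker, so the plasmid appears suited to transient transfection.

The M coding sequence sits downstream of the composite CAG promoter, annotated here as the human cytomegalovirus immediate-early enhancer, the chicken β-actin promoter and a chimeric chicken β-actin/rabbit β-globin intron. Together these give strong, broadly active transcription in mammalian cells. Transcripts are terminated by the rabbit β-globin polyadenylation signal. The short "HBB" fragments flagging either side of the insert are most likely residual β-globin exon sequence belonging to the CAG cassette rather than intended fusion partners, and no epitope tag or reporter is annotated. The backbone also carries an SV40 origin of replication, which permits episomal amplification in cells expressing large T antigen, an SV40 poly(A) signal, and remnants of the lac promoter/operator region and lacI that have no evident function here.

The matrix protein coats the viral ribonucleoprotein, drives virion assembly and budding, and regulates the balance between viral transcription and replication. The stated purpose is simply expression of this gene. Plasmids of this kind are commonly used to supply a viral protein in trans, for example when recovering recombinant rabies virus from cloned cDNA, but the record does not specify a particular application.
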