Addgene plasmid #59923: pCAG-B19M
Purpose: Expression vector for Rabies virus SAD B19 matrix protein gene
Depositing lab: Ian Wickersham. Depositing organization: Massachusetts Institute of Technology.
Backbone
  Vector backbone: pCAGEN
  Backbone size w/o insert (bp): 4795
  Total vector size (bp): 5404
  Vector type: Mammalian Expression
Growth in bacteria
  Bacterial resistance: Ampicillin, 100 μg/mL
  Growth temperature: 37°C
  Growth strain: DH5alpha
  Copy number: High Copy
Gene/Insert
  Gene/Insert name: Rabies virus matrix protein (alt name: M)
  Species: Rabies virus
  Insert size (bp): 609
  Promoter: CAG
  Cloning method: Unknown
  Sequencing primers: 5′ CTCTAGAGCCTCTGCTAACc; 3′ CAGAAGTCAGATGCTCAAG
Terms and licenses: Academic/Nonprofit Terms; Industry Terms: Not Available to Industry
How to cite: pCAG-B19M was a gift from Ian Wickersham (Addgene plasmid # 59923 ; http://n2t.net/addgene:59923 ; RRID:Addgene_59923)
