>Addgene plasmid #59923 | pCAG-B19M | addgene partial sequence | sequence record 96549 | pCAG-F 5'-GCAACGTGCTGGTTATTGTG-3'
AACCTCCTACGTAAGATAGTGAAAAACCGCAGGGACGAGGACACTCAAAAATCCTCTCCCGCGTCAGCCC
CTCTGGATGACGATGACTTGTGGCTTCCACCCCCTGAATACGTCCCGCTGAAAGAACTTACAGGCAAGAA
GAACATGAGGAACTTTTGTATCAACGGAAGGGTTAAAGTGTGTAGCCCGAATGGTTACTCGTTCAGGATC
CTGCGGCACATTCTGAAATCATTCGACGAGATATATTCTGGGAATCATAGGATGATCGGGTTAGTCAAAG
TGGTTATTGGACTGGCTTTGTCAGGATCTCCAGTCCCTGAGGGCCTGAACTGGGTATACAAATTGAGGAG
AACCTTTATCTTCCAGTGGGCTGATTCCAGGGGCCCTCTTGAAGGGGAGGAGTTGGAATACTCTCAGGAG
ATCACTTGGGATGATGATACTGAGTTCGTCGGATTGCAAATAAGAGTGATTGCAAAACAGTGTCATATCC
AGGGCAGAGTCTGGTGTATCAACATGAACCCGAGAGCATGTCAACTATGGTCTGACATGTCTCTTCAGAC
ACAAAGGTCCGAAGAGGACAAAGATTCCTCTCTGCTTCTAGAATAAGCGGCCGCACTCCTCAGGTGCAGG
CTGCCTATCAGAAGGTGGTGGCTGGTGTGGCCAATGCCCTGGCTCACAAATACCACTGAGATCTTTT
