>Addgene plasmid #59923 | pCAG-B19M | addgene partial sequence | sequence record 96631 | Bglob-pA-R 5'-ttttggcagagggaaaaaga-3'
GCCACACCAGCCACCACCTTCTGATAGGCAGCCTGCACCTGAGGAGTGCGGCCGCTTATTCTAGAAGCAG
AGAGGAATCTTTGTCCTCTTCGGACCTTTGTGTCTGAAGAGACATGTCAGACCATAGTTGACATGCTCTC
GGGTTCATGTTGATACACCAGACTCTGCCCTGGATATGACACTGTTTTGCAATCACTCTTATTTGCAATC
CGACGAACTCAGTATCATCATCCCAAGTGATCTCCTGAGAGTATTCCAACTCCTCCCCTTCAAGAGGGCC
CCTGGAATCAGCCCACTGGAAGATAAAGGTTCTCCTCAATTTGTATACCCAGTTCAGGCCCTCAGGGACT
GGAGATCCTGACAAAGCCAGTCCAATAACCACTTTGACTAACCCGATCATCCTATGATTCCCAGAATATA
TCTCGTCGAATGATTTCAGAATGTGCCGCAGGATCCTGAACGAGTAACCATTCGGGCTACACACTTTAAC
CCTTCCGTTGATACAAAAGTTCCTCATGTTCTTCTTGCCTGTAAGTTCTTTCAGCGGGACGTATTCAGGG
GGTGGAAGCCACAAGTCATCGTCATCCA
